Addgene plasmid #16533: p4xACO-Luc
Depositing lab: Bert Vogelstein. Depositing organization: Johns Hopkins University and School of Medicine. Publication: PPARdelta is an APC-regulated target of nonsteroidal anti-inflammatory drugs. He TC, Chan TA, Vogelstein B, Kinzler KW. Cell. 1999 Oct 29. 99(3):335-45. 10.1016/S0092-8674(00)81664-5 PubMed 10555149.
Backbone
  Vector backbone: pBV-Luc
  Backbone manufacturer: Vogelstein Lab
  Backbone size w/o insert (bp): 4867
  Vector type: Mammalian Expression, Luciferase
Growth in bacteria
  Bacterial resistance: Ampicillin, 100 μg/mL
  Growth temperature: 37°C
  Growth strain: DH5alpha
  Copy number: High Copy
Gene/Insert
  Gene/Insert name: 4xACO (alt name: PPAR-responsive element)
  Tag / fusion protein: Luciferase (C terminal on backbone)
  Cloning method: Restriction Enzyme; 5′ cloning site NheI (not destroyed); 3′ cloning site SmaI (not destroyed)
  Sequencing primers: 5′ RVprimer3; 3′ LucNrev
Terms and licenses: Academic/Nonprofit Terms; Industry Terms: Not Available to Industry
Depositor comments: Contains 4 copies of the prototypic PPAR-responsive element ACO (5'-AGGACAAAGGTCA-3'). The prototypic PPAR response element ACO from the acyl-CoA oxidase gene promotor contains two copies of the core binding sequence AGGTCA separated by one base pair.
How to cite: p4xACO-Luc was a gift from Bert Vogelstein (Addgene plasmid # 16533 ; http://n2t.net/addgene:16533 ; RRID:Addgene_16533)
