[The description below was written by a language model from this plasmid's Addgene catalogue record.]
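Description:
p4xACO-Luc is a mammalian luciferase reporter plasmid built on the pBV-Luc backbone (about 4.9 kb without insert), designed to read out transcriptional activity of peroxisome proliferator-activated receptors (PPARs). It is propagated in E. coli as a high-copy plasmid under ampicillin selection. The record does not name a mammalian selection marker, so the construct is best understood as a transient-transfection reporter.

The insert, cloned between NheI and SmaI sites that both remain intact, consists of four tandem copies of the prototypic PPAR-responsive element ACO, derived from the acyl-CoA oxidase gene promoter. Each ACO element carries two copies of the nuclear receptor core binding motif separated by a single base pair, a direct-repeat arrangement of the kind recognised by PPARs. These multimerised response elements sit upstream of the luciferase coding sequence supplied by the backbone. The catalogue lists luciferase as a C-terminal "tag", but functionally it is the downstream reporter gene rather than a protein fusion partner, since the insert is a regulatory element and not a coding sequence. The record does not specify the promoter that links the response elements to luciferase, nor the species of luciferase.

In use, binding of active PPAR to the four ACO sites increases luciferase expression, so light output provides a quantitative measure of PPAR-dependent transcription. The associated publication concerns PPARdelta as an APC-regulated target of nonsteroidal anti-inflammatory drugs, consistent with using this reporter to test how pathway components or drug treatments alter PPAR activity in transfected mammalian cells.
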