>Addgene plasmid #16533 | p4xACO-Luc | addgene partial sequence | sequence record 23058 | RVprimer3 5'-CTAGCAAAATAGGCTGTCCC-3'
NNCAGGGCNGACATTTCTCTATCGATAGGTACCGAGCTCTTACGCGTGCTAGCGGACCAGGACAAAGGTC
ACGTTCGGACCAGGACAAAGGTCACGTTCGCTAGCGGACCAGGACAAAGGTCACGTTCGGACCAGGACAA
AGGTCAGTTCGCTAGCCCGGGCTCGACAGCTGGACGTCGATATCGAATTCGGGTATATAATGGATCCGGT
ATCGAGATCTGCGATCTAAGTAAGCTTGGCATTCCGGTACTGTTGGTAAAGCCACCATGGAAGACGCCAA
AAACATAAAGAAAGGCCCGGCGCCATTCTATCCGCTGGAAGATGGAACCGCTGGAGAGCAACTGCATAAG
GCTATGAAGAGATACGCCCTGGTTCCTGGAACAATTGCTTTTACAGATGCACATATCGAGGTGGACATCA
CTTACGCTGAGTACTTCGAAATGTCCGTTCGGTTGGCAGAAGCTATGAAACGATATGGGCTGAATACAAA
TCACAGAATCGTCGTATGCAGTGAAAACTCTCTTCAATTCTTTATGCCGGTGTTGGGCGCGTTATTTATC
GGAGTTGCAGTTGCGCCCGCGAACGACATTTATAATGAACGTGAATTGCTCAACAGTATGGGCATTTCGC
AGCCTACCGTGGTGTTCGTTTCCAAAAAGGGGTTGCAAAAAATTTTGAACGTGCAAAAAAAGCTCCCAAT
CATCCAAAAAATTATTATCATGGATTCTAAAACGGATTACCAGGGATTTCAGTCGATGTACACGTTCGTC
